>Addgene plasmid #117559 | pEPOR1CB0071 | addgene full sequence | sequence record 228158 | Addgene NGS Result
TCTGTGAAGACAAACTAGAATTCGAGCTCGGAGCATCTTCATTCTTAAGATATGAAGATAATCTTCAAAA
GGCCCCTGGGAATCTGAAAGAAGAGAAGCAGGCCCATTTATATGGGAAAGAACAATAGTATTTCTTATAT
AGGCCCATTTAAGTTGAAAACAATCTTCAAAAGTCCCACATCGCTTAGATAAGAAAACGAAGCTGAGTTT
ATATACAGCTAGAGTCGAAGTAGTGATTGTGGCAAAGGAACAAAGCCATGTTTTAGAGCTAGAAATAGCA
AGTTAAAATAAGGCTAGTCCGTTATCAACTTGAAAAAGTGGCACCGAGTCGGTGCTTTTTTTCTAGACCC
AGCTTTCTTGTACAAAGTTGGCATTACGCTTTACTTGTCTTCTGCACGAAGTGGTTTAAACTATCAGTGT
TTGACAGGATATATTGGCGGGTAAACCTAAGAGAAAAGAGCGTTTATTAGAATAATCGGATATTTAAAAG
GGCGTGAAAAGGTTTATCCGTTCGTCCATTTGTATGTGCATGCCAACCACAGGGTTCCCCAGATCAGGCG
CTGGCTGCTGAACCCCCAGCCGGAACTGACCCCACAAGGCCCTAGCGTTTGCAATGCACCAGGTCATCAT
TGACCCAGGCGTGTTCCACCAGGCCGCTGCCTCGCAACTCTTCGCAGGCTTCGCCGACCTGCTCGCGCCA
CTTCTTCACGCGGGTGGAATCCGATCCGCACATGAGGCGGAAGGTTTCCAGCTTGAGCGGGTACGGCTCC
CGGTGCGAGCTGAAATAGTCGAACATCCGTCGGGCCGTCGGCGACAGCTTGCGGTACTTCTCCCATATGA
ATTTCGTGTAGTGGTCGCCAGCAAACAGCACGACGATTTCCTCGTCGATCAGGACCTGGCAACGGGACGT
TTTCTTGCCACGGTCCAGGACGCGGAAGCGGTGCAGCAGCGACACCGATTCCAGGTGCCCAACGCGGTCG
GACGTGAAGCCCATCGCCGTCGCCTGTAGGCGCGACAGGCATTCCTCGGCCTTCGTGTAATACCGGCCAT
TGATCGACCAGCCCAGGTCCTGGCAAAGCTCGTAGAACGTGAAGGTGATCGGCTCGCCGATAGGGGTGCG
CTTCGCGTACTCCAACACCTGCTGCCACACCAGTTCGTCATCGTCGGCCCGCAGCTCGACGCCGGTGTAG
GTGATCTTCACGTCCTTGTTGACGTGGAAAATGACCTTGTTTTGCAGCGCCTCGCGCGGGATTTTCTTGT
TGCGCGTGGTGAACAGGGCAGAGCGGGCCGTGTCGTTTGGCATCGCTCGCATCGTGTCCGGCCACGGCGC
AATATCGAACAAGGAAAGCTGCATTTCCTTGATCTGCTGCTTCGTGTGTTTCAGCAACGCGGCCTGCTTG
GCCTCGCTGACCTGTTTTGCCAGGTCCTCGCCGGCGGTTTTTCGCTTCTTGGTCGTCATAGTTCCTCGCG
TGTCGATGGTCATCGACTTCGCCAAACCTGCCGCCTCCTGTTCAAGACGACGCGAACGCTCCACGGCGGC
CGATGGCGCGGGCAGGGCAGGGGGAGCCAGTTGCACGCTGTCGCGCTCGATCTTGGCCGTAGCTTGCTGG
ACCATCGAGCCGACGGACTGGAAGGTTTCGCGGGGCGCACGCATGACGGTGCGGCTTGCGATGGTTTCGG
CATCCTCGGCGGAAAACCCCGCGTCGATCAGTTCTTGCCTGTATGCCTTCCGGTCAAACGTCCGATTCAT
TCACCCTCCTTGCGGGATTGCCCCGACTCACGCCGGGGCAATGTGCCCTTATTCCTGATTTGACCCGCCT
GGTGCCTTGGTGTCCAGATAATCCACCTTATCGGCAATGAAGTCGGTCCCGTAGACCGTCTGGCCGTCCT
TCTCGTACTTGGTATTCCGAATCTTGCCCTGCACGAATACCAGCGACCCCTTGCCCAAATACTTGCCGTG
GGCCTCGGCCTGAGAGCCAAAACACTTGATGCGGAAGAAGTCGGTGCGCTCCTGCTTGTCGCCGGCATCG
TTGCGCCACATCTAGGATCTGCCAGGAACCGTAAAAAGGCCGCGTTGCTGGCGTTTTTCCATAGGCTCCG
CCCCCCTGACGAGCATCACAAAAATCGACGCTCAAGTCAGAGGTGGCGAAACCCGACAGGACTATAAAGA
TACCAGGCGTTTCCCCCTGGAAGCTCCCTCGTGCGCTCTCCTGTTCCGACCCTGCCGCTTACCGGATACC
TGTCCGCCTTTCTCCCTTCGGGAAGCGTGGCGCTTTCTCATAGCTCACGCTGTAGGTATCTCAGTTCGGT
GTAGGTCGTTCGCTCCAAGCTGGGCTGTGTGCACGAACCCCCCGTTCAGCCCGACCGCTGCGCCTTATCC
GGTAACTATCGTCTTGAGTCCAACCCGGTAAGACACGACTTATCGCCACTGGCAGCAGCCACTGGTAACA
GGATTAGCAGAGCGAGGTATGTAGGCGGTGCTACAGAGTTCTTGAAGTGGTGGCCTAACTACGGCTACAC
TAGAAGAACAGTATTTGGTATCTGCGCTCTGCTGAAGCCAGTTACCTTCGGAAAAAGAGTTGGTAGCTCT
TGATCCGGCAAACAAACCACCGCTGGTAGCGGTGGTTTTTTTGTTTGCAAGCAGCAGATTACGCGCAGAA
AAAAAGGATCTCAAGAAGATCCTTTGATCTTTTCTACGGGGTCTGACGCTCAGTGGAACGAAAACTCACG
TTAAGGGATTTTGGTCATGAGATTATCAAAAAGGATCTTCACCTAGATCCTTTTAAATTAAAAATGAAGT
TTTAAATCAATCTAAAGTATATATGAGTAAACTTGGTCTGACAGTTACCAATGCTTAATCAGTGAGGCAC
CTATCTCAGCGATCTGTCTATTTCGTTCATCCATAGTTGCCTGACTCCCCGTCGTGTAGATAACTACGAT
ACGGGAGGGCTTACCATCTGGCCCCAGTGCTGCAATGATACCGCGAGAACCACGCTCACCGGCTCCAGAT
TTATCAGCAATAAACCAGCCAGCCGGAAGGGCCGAGCGCAGAAGTGGTCCTGCAACTTTATCCGCCTCCA
TCCAGTCTATTAATTGTTGCCGGGAAGCTAGAGTAAGTAGTTCGCCAGTTAATAGTTTGCGCAACGTTGT
TGCCATTGCTACAGGCATCGTGGTGTCACGCTCGTCGTTTGGTATGGCTTCATTCAGCTCCGGTTCCCAA
CGATCAAGGCGAGTTACATGATCCCCCATGTTGTGCAAAAAAGCGGTTAGCTCCTTCGGTCCTCCGATCG
TTGTCAGAAGTAAGTTGGCCGCAGTGTTATCACTCATGGTTATGGCAGCACTGCATAATTCTCTTACTGT
CATGCCATCCGTAAGATGCTTTTCTGTGACTGGTGAGTACTCAACCAAGTCATTCTGAGAATAGTGTATG
CGGCGACCGAGTTGCTCTTGCCCGGCGTCAATACGGGATAATACCGCGCCACATAGCAGAACTTTAAAAG
TGCTCATCATTGGAAAACGTTCTTCGGGGCGAAAACTCTCAAGGATCTTACCGCTGTTGAGATCCAGTTC
GATGTAACCCACTCGTGCACCCAACTGATCTTCAGCATCTTTTACTTTCACCAGCGTTTCTGGGTGAGCA
AAAACAGGAAGGCAAAATGCCGCAAAAAAGGGAATAAGGGCGACACGGAAATGTTGAATACTCATACTCT
TCCTTTTTCAATATTATTGAAGCATTTATCAAGGTTATTGTCTCATGAGCGGATACATATTTGAATGTAT
TTAGAAAAATAAACAAATAGGGGTTCCGCGCACGAATTGGCCAGCGCTGCCATTTTTGGGGTGAGGCCGT
TCGCGGCCGAGGGGCGCAGCCCCTGGGGGGATGGGAGGCCCGCGTTAGCGGGCCGGGAGGGTTCGAGAAG
GGGGGGCACCCCCCTTCGGCGTGCGCGGTCACGCGCACAGGGCGCAGCCCTGGTTAAAAACAAGGTTTAT
AAATATTGGTTTAAAAGCAGGTTAAAAGACAGGTTAGCGGTGGCCGAAAAACGGGCGGAAACCCTTGCAA
ATGCTGGATTTTCTGCCTGTGGACAGCCCCTCAAATGTCAATAGGTGCGCCCCTCATCTGTCAGCACTCT
GCCCCTCAAGTGTCAAGGATCGCGCCCCTCATCTGTCAGTAGTCGCGCCCCTCAAGTGTCAATACCGCAG
GGCACTTATCCCCAGGCTTGTCCACATCATCTGTGGGAAACTCGCGTAAAATCAGGCGTTTTCGCCGATT
TGCGAGGCTGGCCAGCTCCACGTCGCCGGCCGAAATCGAGCCTGCCCCTCATCTGTCAACGCCGCGCCGG
GTGAGTCGGCCCCTCAAGTGTCAACGTCCGCCCCTCATCTGTCAGTGAGGGCCAAGTTTTCCGCGAGGTA
TCCACAACGCCGGCGGCCGCGGTGTCTCGCACACGGCTTCGACGGCGTTTCTGGCGCGTTTGCAGGGCCA
TAGACGGCCGCCAGCCCAGCGGCGAGGGCAACCAGCCCGGTGAGCGTCGCAAAGGAGATCCTGATCTGAC
TGATGGGCTGCCTGTATCGAGTGGTGATTTTGTGCCGAGCTGCCGGTCGGGGAGCTGTTGGCTGGCTGGT
GGCAGGATATATTGTGGTGTAAACAAATTGACGCTTAGACAACTTAATAACACATTGCGGACGTTTTTAA
TGTACTGGGGTGGATGCAGTGGGCCCCAC
Features (pLannotate 1.2.2; 11 found; start..end, strand, type, name):
    167..183     +  promoter       AtU6 promoter (fragment): consensus promoter from the three Arabidopsis U6 snRNA genes (Waibel and Filipowicz, 1990; Nekrasov et al., 2013)
    260..335     +  misc_RNA       gRNA scaffold: guide RNA scaffold for the Streptococcus pyogenes CRISPR/Cas9 system
    347..368     -  protein_bind   attB2 (fragment): mutant version of attB; recombination site for the Gateway® BP reaction BP Clonase™
    422..446     +  misc_feature   RB T-DNA repeat: right border repeat from nopaline C58 T-DNA
    558..578     -  CDS            TetR (fragment): tetracycline resistance regulatory protein; tetR
    605..1750    -  CDS            trfA: TRFA_ECOLX - Experimental evidence at protein level: Swiss-Prot protein existence level 1. Also involved in plasmid copy number control, promoting intermolecular coupling of protein bound iterons at oriV, which inhibits replication initiation. From Escherichia coli.
   2086..2674    -  rep_origin     ori: high-copy-number ColE1/pMB1/pBR322/pUC origin of replication
   2845..3705    -  CDS            AmpR: β-lactamase; bla; confers resistance to ampicillin, carbenicillin, and related antibiotics
   3706..3810    -  promoter       AmpR promoter: bla
   3897..4528    -  rep_origin     oriV: incP origin of replication
   4620..4644    +  misc_feature   LB T-DNA repeat: left border repeat from nopaline C58 T-DNA
