[The description below was written by a language model from this plasmid's Addgene catalogue record and pLannotate feature annotations shown in this document.]
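Description:
pEPOR1CB0071 is a Level 1 Golden Gate (MoClo-style) cassette plasmid built in the pICH47751 backbone and catalogued as a plant expression vector. It carries a single guide RNA transcription unit for Streptococcus pyogenes Cas9. The Arabidopsis thaliana U6-26 promoter, a small nuclear RNA promoter used to produce short untranslated transcripts, drives a spacer directed against the A. thaliana gene AT5G58420 (an RPS4A family protein), fused to the SpCas9 gRNA scaffold. The insert is synthetic and was assembled through BsaI sites that were destroyed during cloning, as expected for Type IIS assembly. The automated annotation recognises only a short fragment of the AtU6 promoter, followed downstream by the complete gRNA scaffold. The small attB2 and TetR fragments it reports are short partial matches, not functional elements named in the record.

The 4.7 kb sequence shows the sgRNA cassette lying between nopaline-type left and right T-DNA border repeats, so the backbone has a binary-vector architecture compatible with Agrobacterium-mediated transfer. Replication functions include a high-copy ColE1/pUC-type origin for propagation in E. coli, together with the incP oriV and its initiator gene trfA, which provide broad-host-range replication. Selection in bacteria is through a β-lactamase gene with its own promoter, conferring ampicillin resistance. No Cas9 gene or plant selectable marker appears in the record. As a Level 1 module, the plasmid would normally be combined with nuclease and marker cassettes in a higher-level assembly. It comes from a toolkit made to compare the efficiency and specificity of different Cas nucleases for plant genome engineering.
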