Addgene plasmid #117559: pEPOR1CB0071
Purpose: Level1 Golden Gate Cassette: sgRNA cassette for spCas9, targeting RPS4A family protein {AT5G58420 } in A. thaliana
Depositing lab: Nicola Patron. Depositing organization: Earlham Institute. Publication: Comparison of efficiency and specificity of CRISPR-associated (Cas) nucleases in plants: An expanded toolkit for precision genome engineering. Raitskin O, Schudoma C, West A, Patron NJ. PLoS One. 2019 Feb 27;14(2):e0211598. doi: 10.1371/journal.pone.0211598. eCollection 2019. PubMed 30811422.
Backbone
  Vector backbone: pICH47751
  Vector type: Plant Expression
Growth in bacteria
  Bacterial resistance: Ampicillin, 100 μg/mL
  Growth temperature: 37°C
  Growth strain: DH5alpha
  Copy number: High Copy
Gene/Insert
  Gene/Insert name: Promoter_AtU6-26 + sgRNA_RPS4A family protein {AT5G58420 } A. thaliana
  Species: Synthetic
  Promoter: AtU6-26 (pICSL90002)
  Cloning method: Restriction Enzyme; 5′ cloning site BsaI (destroyed during cloning); 3′ cloning site BsaI (destroyed during cloning)
Terms and licenses: Academic/Nonprofit Terms; Industry Terms: Not Available to Industry
Depositor comments: Please visit https://www.biorxiv.org/content/early/2018/09/20/422766 for BioRxiv preprint
How to cite: pEPOR1CB0071 was a gift from Nicola Patron (Addgene plasmid # 117559 ; http://n2t.net/addgene:117559 ; RRID:Addgene_117559)
